>Addgene plasmid #21370 | M-PKD2 (OF2-3) | addgene full sequence | sequence record 378906 | Addgene NGS Result
CGCCATTCTGCCTGGGGACGTCGGAGCAAGCTTGATTTAGGTGACACTATAGAATACAAGCTACTTGTTC
TTTTTGCAGGATCCCATCGATTTAAAGCTATGGAGCAAAAGCTCATTTCTGAAGAGGACTTGAATGAAAT
GGAGCAAAAGCTCATTTCTGAAGAGGACTTGAATGAAATGGAGCAAAAGCTCATTTCTGAAGAGGACTTG
AATGAAATGGAGCAAAAGCTCATTTCTGAAGAGGACTTGAATGAAATGGAGCAAAAGCTCATTTCTGAAG
AGGACTTGAATGAAATGGAGAGCTTGGGCGACCTCACCATGGAGCAAAAGCTCATTTCTGAAGAGGACTT
GAATTCAAGGGTACCGCCAGTGACCGCGATGGTGAACTCCAGTCGCGTGCAGCCTCAGCAGCCCGGGGAC
GCCAAGCGGCCGCCCGCGCCCCGCGCGCCGGACCCAGGCCGGCTGATGGCTGGCTGCGCGGCCGTGGGCG
CCAGCCTCGCCGCCCCGGGCGGCCTCTGCGAGCAGCGGGGCCTGGAGATCGAGATGCAGCGCATCCGGCA
GGCGGCCGCGCGGGACCCCCCGGCCGGAGCCGCGGCCTCCCCTTCTCCTCCGCTCTCGTCGTGCTCCCGG
CAGGCGTGGAGCCGCGATAACCCCGGCTTCGAGGCCGAGGAGGAGGAGGAGGAGGTGGAAGGGGAAGAAG
GCGGAATGGTGGTGGAGATGGACGTAGAGTGGCGCCCGGGCAGCCGGAGGTCGGCCGCCTCCTCGGCCGT
GAGCTCCGTGGGCGCGCGGAGCCGGGGGCTTGGGGGCTACCACGGCGCGGGCCACCCGAGCGGGAGGCGG
CGCCGGCGAGAGGACCAGGGCCCGCCGTGCCCCAGCCCAGTCGGCGGCGGGGACCCGCTGCATCGCCACC
TCCCCCTGGAAGGGCAGCCGCCCCGAGTGGCCTGGGCGGAGAGGCTGGTTCGCGGGCTGCGAGGTCTCTG
GGGAACAAGACTCATGGAGGAAAGCAGCACTAACCGAGAGAAATACCTTAAAAGTGTTTTACGGGAACTG
GTCACATACCTCCTTTTTCTCATAGTCTTGTGCATCTTGACCTACGGCATGATGAGCTCCAATGTGTACT
ACTACACCCGGATGATGTCACAGCTCTTCCTAGACACCCCCGTGTCCAAAACGGAGAAAACTAACTTTAA
AACTCTGTCTTCCATGGAAGACTTCTGGAAGTTCACAGAAGGCTCCTTATTGGATGGGCTGTACTGGAAG
ATGCAGCCCAGCAACCAGACTGAAGCTGACAACCGAAGTTTCATCTTCTATGAGAACCTGCTGTTAGGGG
TTCCACGAATACGGCAACTCCGAGTCAGAAATGGATCCTGCTCTATCCCCCAGGACTTGAGAGATGAAAT
TAAAGAGTGCTATGATGTCTACTCTGTCAGTAGTGAAGATAGGGCTCCCTTTGGGCCCCGAAATGGAACC
GCTTGGATCTACACAAGTGAAAAAGACTTGAATGGTAGTAGCCACTGGGGAATCATTGCAACTTATAGTG
GAGCTGGCTATTATCTGGATTTGTCAAGAACAAGAGAGGAAACAGCTGCACAAGTTGCTAGCCTCAAGAA
AAATGTCTGGCTGGACCGAGGAACCAGGGCAACTTTTATTGACTTCTCAGTGTACAACGCCAACATTAAC
CTGTTCTGTGTGGTCAGGTTATTGGTTGAATTCCCAGCAACAGTTGGTGTGATTCCATCTTGGCAATTTC
AGCCTTTAAAGCTGATCCGATATGTCACAACTTTTGATTTCTTCCTGGCAGCCTGTGAGATTATCTTTTG
TTTCTTTATCTTTTACTATGTGGTGGAAGAGATATTGGAAATTCGCATTCACAAACTACACTATTTCAGG
AGTTTCTGGAATTGTCTGGATGTTGTGATCGTTGTGCTGTCAGTGGTAGCTATAGGAATTAACATATACA
GAACATCAAATGTGGAGGTGCTACTACAGTTTCTGGAAGATCAAAATACTTTCCCCAACTTTGAGCATCT
GGCATATTGGCAGATACAGTTCAACAATATAGCTGCTGTCACAGTATTTTTTGTCTGGATTAAGCTCTTC
AAATTCATCAATTTTAACAGGACCATGAGCCAGCTCTCGACAACCATGTCTCGATGTGCCAAAGACCTGT
TTGGCTTTGCTATTATGTTCTTCATTATTTTCCTAGCGTATGCTCAGTTGGCATACCTTGTCTTTGGCAC
TCAGGTCGATGACTTCAGTACTTTCCAAGAGTGTATCTTCACTCAATTCCGTATCATTTTGGGCGATATC
AACTTTGCAGAGATTGAGGAAGCTAATCGAGTTTTGGGACCAATTTATTTCACTACATTTGTGTTCTTTA
TGTTCTTCATTCTTTTGAATATGTTTTTGGCTATCATCAATGATACTTACTCTGAAGTGAAATCTGACTT
GGCACAGCAGAAAGCTGAAATGGAACTCTCAGATCTTATCAGAAAGGGCTACCATAAAGCTTTGGTCAAA
CTAAAACTGAAAAAAAATACCGTGGATGACATTTCAGAGAGTCTGCGGCAAGGAGGAGGCAAGTTAAACT
TTGACGAACTTCGACAAGATCTCAAAGGGAAGGGCCATACTGATGCAGAGATTGAGGCAATATTCACAAA
GTACGACCAAGATGGAGACCAAGAACTGACCGAACATGAACATCAGCAGATGAGAGACGACTTGGAGAAA
GAGAGGGAGGACCTGGATTTGGATCACAGTTCTTTACCACGTCCCATGAGCAGCCGAAGTTTCCCTCGAA
GCCTGGATGACTCTGAGGAGGATGACGATGAAGATAGCGGACATAGCTCCAGAAGGAGGGGAAGCATTTC
TAGTGGCGTTTCTTACGAAGAGTTTCAAGTCCTGGTGAGACGAGTGGACCGGATGGAGCATTCCATCGGC
AGCATAGTGTCCAAGATTGACGCCGTGATCGTGAAGCTAGAGATTATGGAGCGAGCCAAACTGAAGAGGA
GGGAGGTGCTGGGAAGGCTGTTGGATGGGGTGGCCGAGGATGAAAGGCTGGGTCGTGACAGTGAAATCCA
TAGGGAACAGATGGAACGGCTAGTACGTGAAGAGTTGGAACGCTGGGAATCCGATGATGCAGCTTCCCAG
ATCAGTCATGGTTTAGGCACGCCAGTGGGACTAAATGGTCAACCTCGCCCCAGAAGCTCCCGCCCATCTT
CCTCCCAATCTACAGAAGGCATGGAAGGTGCAGGTGGAAATGGGAGTTCTAATGTCCACGTATGATATGT
GTGTTTCAGTATGTGTGTTTCTAATAAGTGAGGAAGTGGCTGTCCTGAATTGCTGTAACAAGCACACTAT
TTATATGCCCTGACCACCATAGGATGCTAGTCTTTGTGACCGATTGCTAATCTTCTGCACTTTAATTTAT
TTTATATAAACTTTACCCATGGTTCAAANNNNAAAAAAAAAAAAAAAAAAAAAAGGGCGGCCGCTCGAGC
ATGCATCTAGAACTATAGTGAGTCGTATTACGTAGATCCAGACATGATAAGATACATTGATGAGTTTGGA
CAAACCACAACTAGAATGCAGTGAAAAAAATGCTTTATTTGTGAAATTTGTGATGCTATTGCTTTATTTG
TAACCATTATAAGCTGCAATAAACAAGTTAACAACAACAATTGCATTCATTTTATGTTTCAGGTTCAGGG
GGAGGTGTGGGAGGTTTTTTAATTCGCGGCCGCGGCGCCAATGCATTGGGCCCGGTACCCAGCTTTTGTT
CCCTTTAGTGAGGGTTAATTGCGCGCTTGGCGTAATCATGGTCATAGCTGTTTCCTGTGTGAAATTGTTA
TCCGCTCACAATTCCACACAACATACGAGCCGGGAGCATAAAGTGTAAAGCCTGGGGTGCCTAATGAGTG
AGCTAACTCACATTAATTGCGTTGCGCTCACTGCCCGCTTTCCAGTCGGGAAACCTGTCGTGCCAGCTGC
ATTAATGAATCGGCCAACGCGCGGGGAGAGGCGGTTTGCGTATTGGGCGCTCTTCCGCTTCCTCGCTCAC
TGACTCGCTGCGCTCGGTCGTTCGGCTGCGGCGAGCGGTATCAGCTCACTCAAAGGCGGTAATACGGTTA
TCCACAGAATCAGGGGATAACGCAGGAAAGAACATGTGAGCAAAAGGCCAGCAAAAGGCCAGGAACCGTA
AAAAGGCCGCGTTGCTGGCGTTTTTCCATAGGCTCCGCCCCCCTGACGAGCATCACAAAAATCGACGCTC
AAGTCAGAGGTGGCGAAACCCGACAGGACTATAAAGATACCAGGCGTTTCCCCCTGGAAGCTCCCTCGTG
CGCTCTCCTGTTCCGACCCTGCCGCTTACCGGATACCTGTCCGCCTTTCTCCCTTCGGGAAGCGTGGCGC
TTTCTCATAGCTCACGCTGTAGGTATCTCAGTTCGGTGTAGGTCGTTCGCTCCAAGCTGGGCTGTGTGCA
CGAACCCCCCGTTCAGCCCGACCGCTGCGCCTTATCCGGTAACTATCGTCTTGAGTCCAACCCGGTAAGA
CACGACTTATCGCCACTGGCAGCAGCCACTGGTAACAGGATTAGCAGAGCGAGGTATGTAGGCGGTGCTA
CAGAGTTCTTGAAGTGGTGGCCTAACTACGGCTACACTAGAAGAACAGTATTTGGTATCTGCGCTCTGCT
GAAGCCAGTTACCTTCGGAAAAAGAGTTGGTAGCTCTTGATCCGGCAAACAAACCACCGCTGGTAGCGGT
GGTTTTTTTGTTTGCAAGCAGCAGATTACGCGCAGAAAAAAAGGATCTCAAGAAGATCCTTTGATCTTTT
CTACGGGGTCTGACGCTCAGTGGAACGAAAACTCACGTTAAGGGATTTTGGTCATGAGATTATCAAAAAG
GATCTTCACCTAGATCCTTTTAAATTAAAAATGAAGTTTTAAATCAATCTAAAGTATATATGAGTAAACT
TGGTCTGACAGTTACCAATGCTTAATCAGTGAGGCACCTATCTCAGCGATCTGTCTATTTCGTTCATCCA
TAGTTGCCTGACTCCCCGTCGTGTAGATAACTACGATACGGGAGGGCTTACCATCTGGCCCCAGTGCTGC
AATGATACCGCGAGACCCACGCTCACCGGCTCCAGATTTATCAGCAATAAACCAGCCAGCCGGAAGGGCC
GAGCGCAGAAGTGGTCCTGCAACTTTATCCGCCTCCATCCAGTCTATTAATTGTTGCCGGGAAGCTAGAG
TAAGTAGTTCGCCAGTTAATAGTTTGCGCAACGTTGTTGCCATTGCTACAGGCATCGTGGTGTCACGCTC
GTCGTTTGGTATGGCTTCATTCAGCTCCGGTTCCCAACGATCAAGGCGAGTTACATGATCCCCCATGTTG
TGCAAAAAAGCGGTTAGCTCCTTCGGTCCTCCGATCGTTGTCAGAAGTAAGTTGGCCGCAGTGTTATCAC
TCATGGTTATGGCAGCACTGCATAATTCTCTTACTGTCATGCCATCCGTAAGATGCTTTTCTGTGACTGG
TGAGTACTCAACCAAGTCATTCTGAGAATAGTGTATGCGGCGACCGAGTTGCTCTTGCCCGGCGTCAATA
CGGGATAATACCGCGCCACATAGCAGAACTTTAAAAGTGCTCATCATTGGAAAACGTTCTTCGGGGCGAA
AACTCTCAAGGATCTTACCGCTGTTGAGATCCAGTTCGATGTAACCCACTCGTGCACCCAACTGATCTTC
AGCATCTTTTACTTTCACCAGCGTTTCTGGGTGAGCAAAAACAGGAAGGCAAAATGCCGCAAAAAAGGGA
ATAAGGGCGACACGGAAATGTTGAATACTCATACTCTTCCTTTTTCAATATTATTGAAGCATTTATCAGG
GTTATTGTCTCATGAGCGGATACATATTTGAATGTATTTAGAAAAATAAACAAATAGGGGTTCCGCGCAC
ATTTCCCCGAAAAGTGCCACCTAAATTGTAAGCGTTAATATTTTGTTAAAATTCGCGTTAAATTTTTGTT
AAATCAGCTCATTTTTTAACCAATAGGCCGAAATCGGCAAAATCCCTTATAAATCAAAAGAATAGACCGA
GATAGGGT
[37 nt withheld, positions 6099-6135]
AAAGAACGTGGACTCCAACGTCAAAGG
[49 nt withheld, positions 6163-6211]
T
[91 nt withheld, positions 6213-6303]
G
[124 nt withheld, positions 6305-6428]
CCCATTCGCCATTCAGGCTGCGCAACTGTTGGGAAGGGCGATCGGTGCGGGCCTCTTCGCTATTACGCCA
GTCGACCGCCAATTCAATATGGCGTATATGGACTCATGCCAATTCAATATGGTGGATCTGGACCTGTGCC
AATTCAATATGGCGTATATGGACTCGTGCCAATTCAATATGGTGGATCTGGACCCCAGCCAATTCAATAT
GGCGGACTTGGCACCATGCCAATTCAATATGGCGGACCTGGCACTGTGCCAACTGGGGAGGGGTCTACTT
GGCACGGTGCCAAGTTTGAGGAGGGGTCTTGGCCCTGTGCCAAGTCCGCCATATTGAATTGGCATGGTGC
CAATAATGGCGGCCATATTGGCTATATGCCAGGATCAATATATAGGCAATATCCAATATGGCCCTATGCC
AATATGGCTATTGGCCAGGTTCAATACTATGTATTGGCCCTATGCCATATAGTATTCCATATATGGGTTT
TCCTATTGACGTAGATAGCCCCTCCCAATGGGCGGTCCCATATACCATATATGGGGCTTCCTAATACCGC
CCATAGCCACTCCCCCATTGACGTCAATGGTCTCTATATATGGTCTTTCCTATTGACGTCATATGGGCGG
TCCTATTGACGTATATGGCGCCTCCCCCATTGACGTCAATTACGGTAAATGGCCCGCCTGGCTCAATGCC
CATTGACGTCAATAGGACCACCCACCATTGACGTCAATGGGATGGCTCATTGCCCATTCATATCCGTTCT
CACGCCCCCTATTGACGTCAATGACGGTAAATGGCCCACTTGGCAGTACATCAATATCTATTAATAGTAA
CTTGGCAAGTACATTACTATTGGAAGTACGCCAGGGTACATTGGCAGTACTCCCATTGACGTCAATGGCG
GTAAATGGCCCGCGATGGCTGCCAAGTACATCCCCATTGACGTCAATGGGGAGGGGCAATGACGCAAATG
GGCGTTCCATTGACGTAAATGGGCGGTAGGCGTGCCTAATGGGAGGTCTATATAAGCAATGCTCGTTTAG
GGAAC
Features (pLannotate 1.2.2; 21 found; start..end, strand, type, name):
     35..53      +  promoter       SP6 promoter: promoter for bacteriophage SP6 RNA polymerase
    103..132     +  CDS            Myc: Myc (human c-Myc proto-oncogene) epitope tag
    142..171     +  CDS            Myc: Myc (human c-Myc proto-oncogene) epitope tag
    181..210     +  CDS            Myc: Myc (human c-Myc proto-oncogene) epitope tag
    220..249     +  CDS            Myc: Myc (human c-Myc proto-oncogene) epitope tag
    259..288     +  CDS            Myc: Myc (human c-Myc proto-oncogene) epitope tag
    322..351     +  CDS            Myc: Myc (human c-Myc proto-oncogene) epitope tag
    379..3282    +  CDS            PKD2: PKD2_HUMAN - Also known as TRPP2 From Homo sapiens (Human).
   3513..3530    -  promoter       T7 promoter (fragment): promoter for bacteriophage T7 RNA polymerase
   3535..3669    -  polyA_signal   SV40 poly(A) signal: SV40 polyadenylation signal
   3782..3800    -  promoter       T3 promoter: promoter for bacteriophage T3 RNA polymerase
   3845..3861    -  protein_bind   lac operator: The lac repressor binds to the lac operator to inhibit transcription in E. coli. This inhibition can be relieved by adding lactose or isopropyl-β-D-thiogalactopyranoside (IPTG). lac repressor encoded by lacI
   3869..3899    -  promoter       lac promoter: promoter for the E. coli lac operon
   3914..3935    -  protein_bind   CAP binding site: CAP binding activates transcription in the presence of cAMP. E. coli catabolite activator protein
   3948..4040    -  CDS            lacI (fragment): lac repressor; lacI; The lac repressor binds to the lac operator to inhibit transcription in E. coli. This inhibition can be relieved by adding lactose or isopropyl-β-D-thiogalactopyranoside (IPTG).
   4223..4811    -  rep_origin     ori: high-copy-number ColE1/pMB1/pBR322/pUC origin of replication
   4982..5842    -  CDS            AmpR: β-lactamase; bla; confers resistance to ampicillin, carbenicillin, and related antibiotics
   5843..5947    -  promoter       AmpR promoter: bla
   6000..6428    -  rep_origin     f1 ori (sequence partly withheld): f1 bacteriophage origin of replication; arrow indicates direction of (+) strand synthesis
   6433..6499    -  CDS            lacZα (fragment): LacZα fragment of β-galactosidase; lacZ fragment
   6506..7483    +  promoter       CMV IE94 promoter: enhancer/promoter region of simian cytomegalovirus major immediate early transcription unit IE94
