[The description below was written by a language model from this plasmid's Addgene catalogue record and pLannotate feature annotations shown in this document.]
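Description:
M-PKD2 (OF2-3) is a mammalian expression plasmid built on the pCS2+MT backbone that carries the human PKD2 cDNA, encoding polycystin-2 (also called TRPP2), the product of the autosomal dominant polycystic kidney disease type II gene. It is propagated in E. coli through a high-copy ColE1/pUC-type origin with ampicillin selection from the β-lactamase gene. An f1 origin and remnants of lac sequences (lac promoter/operator, lacZα and lacI fragments) are also present as backbone carry-over. The record lists no selectable marker for mammalian cells, so the plasmid is suited to transient expression rather than drug selection of stable lines.

Expression is driven by the simian cytomegalovirus IE94 enhancer/promoter, which on the circular map lies directly upstream of an SP6 promoter and the coding region. The open reading frame begins with six tandem Myc epitopes supplied by the vector, fused to the N-terminus of the PKD2 coding sequence, and an SV40 polyadenylation signal lies downstream. The SP6 promoter can also be used to make sense RNA in vitro, and T7 and T3 promoters sit downstream in the opposite orientation. The insert is described as wild-type, but the depositor notes a rare polymorphism producing a G449V missense change that is not known to affect function.

The Myc tag allows detection and immunoprecipitation of polycystin-2 with anti-Myc antibodies. The associated publication concerns co-assembly of polycystin-1 and polycystin-2 and the cation currents they produce, consistent with use in heterologous expression for interaction and channel studies.
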