Addgene plasmid #21370: M-PKD2 (OF2-3)
Depositing lab: Gregory Germino. Depositing organization: Johns Hopkins University and School of Medicine. Publication: Co-assembly of polycystin-1 and -2 produces unique cation-permeable currents. Hanaoka K, Qian F, Boletta A, Bhunia AK, Piontek K, Tsiokas L, Sukhatme VP, Guggino WB, Germino GG. Nature. . 408(6815):990-4. 10.1038/35050128 PubMed 11140688.
Backbone
  Vector backbone: pCS2+MT
  Backbone size w/o insert (bp): 4352
  Vector type: Mammalian Expression
  Selectable markers: none
Growth in bacteria
  Bacterial resistance: Ampicillin, 100 μg/mL
  Growth temperature: 37°C
  Growth strain: DH5alpha
  Growth instructions: DH5a in dYT at 37oC
  Copy number: High Copy
Gene/Insert
  Gene/Insert name: autosomal dominant polycystic kidney disease type II (alt name: PKD2 wild-type)
  Species: H. sapiens (human)
  Insert size (bp): 3092
  Mutation: wild-type*
  GenBank ID: NM_000297
  Entrez Gene: PKD2 (a.k.a. APKD2, PC2, PKD4, Pc-2, TRPP2)
  Tag / fusion protein: 6xMyc (N terminal on insert)
  Cloning method: Restriction Enzyme; 5′ cloning site StuI (destroyed during cloning); 3′ cloning site XbaI (not destroyed)
  Sequencing primers: 5′ SP6; 3′ T7
Terms and licenses: Academic/Nonprofit Terms; Industry Terms: Not Available to Industry
Depositor comments: *Note that this construct has a rare SNP (rs1131408) at position 4:88967820 that results in a missense change (G449V). The polymorphism is not known to affect function.
How to cite: M-PKD2 (OF2-3) was a gift from Gregory Germino (Addgene plasmid # 21370 ; http://n2t.net/addgene:21370 ; RRID:Addgene_21370)
